Addgene plasmid #173527: pICSL86977OD:PITG_10654
Purpose: This is a binary plasmid that can be transferred into Agrobacterium and used to transiently express the protein encoded by the insert in plants by agro-infiltration.
Depositing lab: Sophien Kamoun. Depositing organization: Sainsbury Laboratory, Norwich. Publication: Plant pathogens convergently evolved to counteract redundant nodes of an NLR immune receptor network. Derevnina L, Contreras MP, Adachi H, Upson J, Vergara Cruces A, Xie R, Sklenar J, Menke FLH, Mugford ST, MacLean D, Ma W, Hogenhout SA, Goverse A, Maqbool A, Wu CH, Kamoun S. PLoS Biol. 2021 Aug 23;19(8):e3001136. doi: 10.1371/journal.pbio.3001136. PubMed 34424903.
Backbone
  Vector backbone: pICSL86977OD
  Backbone manufacturer: Youles SynBio plasmids
  Backbone size w/o insert (bp): 8678
  Vector type: Plant Expression
  Selectable markers: Basta
Growth in bacteria
  Bacterial resistance: Kanamycin, 50 μg/mL
  Growth temperature: 37°C
  Growth strain: DH5alpha
  Copy number: High Copy
Gene/Insert
  Gene/Insert name: PITG_10654_T30-4
  Species: Phytophthora infestans
  Promoter: 35S
  Cloning method: Restriction Enzyme; 5′ cloning site unknown (unknown if destroyed); 3′ cloning site unknown (unknown if destroyed)
Terms and licenses: Academic/Nonprofit Terms; Industry Terms: Not Available to Industry
How to cite: pICSL86977OD:PITG_10654 was a gift from Sophien Kamoun (Addgene plasmid # 173527 ; http://n2t.net/addgene:173527 ; RRID:Addgene_173527)
