[The description below was written by a language model from this plasmid's Addgene catalogue record and pLannotate feature annotations shown in this document.]
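Description:
pICSL86977OD:PITG_10654 is a plant-expression binary vector built on the pICSL86977OD backbone, designed to be moved into Agrobacterium and used for transient expression of its insert in plant tissue by agro-infiltration. It is a shuttle plasmid. A high-copy ColE1/pUC-type origin supports propagation in E. coli, while the pVS1 oriV, RepA replication protein and StaA stability protein allow stable maintenance in Agrobacterium. Bacterial selection is by kanamycin, through an aminoglycoside phosphotransferase (aphA-3) gene annotated as driven by the bla (AmpR) promoter.

The region between the nopaline-type left and right T-DNA border repeats carries two plant cassettes. Next to the left border, a NOS promoter drives the bar gene, which encodes phosphinothricin acetyltransferase, followed by a NOS terminator. This provides Basta (glufosinate) resistance for selecting transformed plants. Towards the right border lies the expression cassette: a CaMV 35S promoter, the TMV Ω translational enhancer leader, and an octopine synthase terminator. A fragment of CaMV-derived sequence is annotated upstream of the promoter and probably represents extended 35S promoter sequence rather than an expressed gene.

The catalogue lists the insert as PITG_10654 from Phytophthora infestans strain T30-4, under 35S control. The feature table does not annotate this coding sequence, but the unannotated gap between the Ω leader and the OCS terminator is where it would be expected to sit. The record lists no epitope tags or reporters. The sequenced record is also slightly shorter than the stated size of the empty backbone, a discrepancy the record does not explain. The associated work concerns pathogen proteins that counteract a plant NLR immune receptor network, which fits expressing this gene in leaves for functional assays.
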