Features (pLannotate 1.2.2; 16 found; start..end, strand, type, name):
    734..758     -  misc_feature   RB T-DNA repeat: right border repeat from nopaline C58 T-DNA
    825..1532    -  terminator     OCS terminator: octopine synthase terminator
   1821..1874    -  misc_feature   TMV Ω: translational enhancer from the tobacco mosaic virus 5'-leader sequence (Gallie et al., 1988)
   1903..2248    -  promoter       CaMV 35S promoter: strong constitutive promoter from cauliflower mosaic virus
   1905..1951    -  promoter       minimal CaMV 35S promoter: minimal 35S promoter from cauliflower mosaic virus
   2432..3238    -  CDS            IBMP_CAMVB (fragment): Experimental evidence at protein level: Swiss-Prot protein existence level 1. Enhances the ribosomal termination-reinitiation event leading to the translation of major open reading frames on the polycistronic viral RNAs. From Cauliflower mosaic virus (strain Bari 1) (CaMV).
   3281..3533    -  terminator     NOS terminator: nopaline synthase terminator and poly(A) signal
   3564..4112    -  CDS            bar: PAT_STRHY - Experimental evidence at protein level: Swiss-Prot protein existence level 1. Inactivates phosphinothricin (PPT) by transfer of an acetyl group from acetyl CoA. Can also acetylate demethylphosphinothricin but not PTT or glutamate. This enzyme is an effector of phosphinothricin tripeptide (PTT or bialaphos) resistance. From Streptomyces hygroscopicus. Introduced by genetic manipulation and expressed in glufosinate-tolerant maize by Dekalb Genetics.
   4133..4315    -  promoter       NOS promoter: nopaline synthase promoter NOS promoter
   4510..4534    -  misc_feature   LB T-DNA repeat: left border repeat from nopaline C58 T-DNA
   4670..5258    -  rep_origin     ori: high-copy-number ColE1/pMB1/pBR322/pUC origin of replication
   5429..6223    -  CDS            KanR: aminoglycoside phosphotransferase; aphA-3; confers resistance to kanamycin
   6224..6328    -  promoter       AmpR promoter: bla
   6390..6584    -  rep_origin     pVS1 oriV: origin of replication for the Pseudomonas plasmid pVS1 (Heeb et al., 2000)
   6650..7723    -  CDS            pVS1 RepA: replication protein from the Pseudomonas plasmid pVS1 (Heeb et al., 2000)
   8152..425     -  CDS            pVS1 StaA (across the origin): stability protein from the Pseudomonas plasmid pVS1 (Heeb et al., 2000)
>Addgene plasmid #173527 | pICSL86977OD:PITG_10654 | addgene full sequence | sequence record 342207 | Addgene NGS Result
GCCCGCGACACGACAAAGGCCGCTTGTAGCCTTCCATCCGTGACCTCAATGCGCTGCTTAACCAGCTCCA
CCAGGTCGGCGGTGGCCCATATGTCGTAAGGGCTTGGCTGCACCGGAATCAGCACGAAGTCGGCTGCCTT
GATCGCGGACACAGCCAAGTCCGCCGCCTGGGGCGCTCCGTCGATCACTACGAAGTCGCGCCGGCCGATG
GCCTTCACGTCGCGGTCAATCGTCGGGCGGTCGATGCCGACAACGGTTAGCGGTTGATCTTCCCGCACGG
CCGCCCAATCGCGGGCACTGCCCTGGGGATCGGAATCGACTAACAGAACATCGGCCCCGGCGAGTTGCAG
GGCGCGGGCTAGATGGGTTGCGATGGTCGTCTTGCCTGACCCGCCTTTCTGGTTAAGTACAGCGATAACC
TTCATGCGTTCCCCTTGCGTATTTGTTTATTTACTCATCGCATCATATACGCAGCGACCGCATGACGCAA
GCTGTTTTACTCAAATACACATCACCTTTTTAGACGGCGGCGCTCGGTTTCTTCAGCGGCCAAGCTGGCC
GGCCAGGCCGCCAGCTTGGCATCAGACAAACCGGCCAGGATTTCATGCAGCCGCACGGCTGACTCCCGAG
GGGAACCCTGTGGTTGGCATGCACATACAAATGGACGAACGGATAAACCTTTTCACGCCCTTTTAAATAT
CCGATTATTCTAATAAACGCTCTTTTCTCTTAGGTTTACCCGCCAATATATCCTGTCAAACACTGATAGT
TTAAACGGATCACTTCGTGTCCCTCGGTCACATGTGCATCCTCTAGTAGCGGTCCTGCTGAGCCTCGACA
TGTTGTCGCAAAATTCGCCCTGGACCCGCCCAACGATTTGTCGTCACTGTCAAGGTTTGACCTGCACTTC
ATTTGGGGCCCACATACACCAAAAAAATGCTGCATAATTCTCGGGGCAGCAAGTCGGTTACCCGGCCGCC
GTGCTGGACCGGGTTGAATGGTGCCCGTAACTTTCGGTAGAGCGGACGGCCAATACTCAACTTCAAGGAA
TCTCACCCATGCGCGCCGGCGGGGAACCGGAGTTCCCTTCAGTGAGCGTTATTAGTTCGCCGCTCGGTGT
GTCGTAGATACTAGCCCCTGGGGCACTTTTGAAATTTGAATAAGATTTATGTAATCAGTCTTTTAGGTTT
GACCGGTTCTGCCGCTTTTTTTAAAATTGGATTTGTAATAATAAAACGCAATTGTTTGTTATTGTGGCGC
TCTATCATAGATGTCGCTATAAACCTATTCAGCACAATATATTGTTTTCATTTTAATATTGTACATATAA
GTAGTAGGGTACAATCAGTAAATTGAACGGAGAATATTATTCATAAAAATACGATAGTAACGGGTGATAT
ATTCATTAGAATGAACCGAAACCGGCGGTAAGGATCTGAGCTACACATGCTCAGGTTTTTTACAACGTGC
ACAACAGAATTGAAAGCAAATATCATGCGATCATAGGCTTCTCGCATATCTCATTAAAGCAGGACAAGCT
CAGATCCACTCCTCAGGGATCTTCTTAGGCTTCTTTCCGTCCAAGAAGTTAGCCTTCCACTTCTGGAAGA
AAGGGTTGTTCCTGTGAGCAGTGTCGTGAGCTCCGTCCATTCCCACCTTCTTAGCGAACTTCTCCAAAGA
CAAGTTCTGAGCCATCAACACTCCAGCGATCTTCTCCTGCACGTTGTCAGAAAGCTTAGCGATCTCCACA
GGGATAGCCTCGTGAGACTTCACCAACTTCCACAACTTGTCAGAGTTCAATCCTCCTCCCATTGTATCGA
TAATTGTAAATGTAATTGTAATGTTGTTTGTTGTTTGTTGTTGTTGGTAATTGTTGTAAAAATGAGCTCT
TATACTCGAGCGTGTCCTCTCCAAATGAAATGAACTTCCTTATATAGAGGAAGGGTCTTGCGAAGGATAG
TGGGATTGTGCGTCATCCCTTACGTCAGTGGAGATGTCACATCAATCCACTTGCTTTGTAGACGTGGTTG
GAACCTCTTCTTTTTCCACGATGCTCCTCGTGGGTGGGGGTCCATCTTTGGGACCACTGTCGGCAGAGAG
ATCTTGAATGATAGCCTTTCCTTTATCGCAATGATGGCATTTGTAGGAGCCACCTTCCTTTTCTACTGTC
CTTTCGATGAAGTGACAGATAGCTGGGCAATGGAATCCGAGGAGGTTTCCCGAAATTATCCTTTGTTGAA
AAGTCTCAATAGCCCTTTGATCTTCTGAGACTGTATCTTTGACATTTTTGGAGTAGACCAGAGTGTCGTG
CTCCACCATGTTGACGAAGATTTTCTTCTTGTCATTGAGTCGTAAAAGACTCTGTATGAACTGTTCGCCA
GTCTTGACGGCGAGTTCTGTTAGATCCTCGATTTGAATCTTAGACTCCATGCATGGCCTTAGATTCAGTA
GGAACTACCTTTTTAGAGACTCCAATCTCTATTACTTGCCTTGGTTTATGAAGCAAGCCTTGAATCGTCC
ATACTGGAATAGTACTTCTGATCTTGAGAAATATGTCTTTCTCTGTGTTCTTGATGCAATTAGTCCTGAA
TCTTTTGACTGCATCTTTAACCTTCTTGGGAAGGTATTTGATCTCCTGGAGATTGTTACTCGGGTAGATC
GTCTTGATGAGACTTGCTGCGTAGGCCTCTCTAACCATCTGTGGGTCAGCATTCTTTCTGAAATTGAAGA
GGCTAACCTTCTCATTATCAGTGGTGAACATAGTGTCGTCACCTTCACCTTCGAACTTCCTTCCTAGATC
GTAAAGATAGAGGAAATCGTCCATTGTAATCTCCGGGGCAAAGGAGATCTCTTTTGGGGCTGGATCACTG
CTGGGCCTTTTGGTTCCTAGCGTGAGCCAGTGGGCTTTTTGCTTTGGTGGGCTTGTTAGGGCCTTAGCAA
AGCTCTTGGGCTTGAGTTGAGCTTCTCCTTTGGGGATGAAGTTCAACCTGTCTGTTTGCTGACTTGTTGT
GTACGCGTCAGCTGCTGCTCTTGCCTCTGTAATAGTGGCAAATTTCTTGTGTGCAACTCCGGGAACGCCG
TTTGTTGCCGCCTTTGTACAACCCCAGTCATCGTATATACCGGCATGTGGACCGTTATACACAACGTAGT
AGTTGATATGAGGGTGTTGAATACCCGATTCTGCTCTGAGAGGAGCAACTGTGCTGTTAAGCTCAGATTT
TTGTGGGATTGGAATTCCTCCAAGCTTGAATTCTTGCAGCGCTCCAATTCAGCAAGCGTCGATCTAGTAA
CATAGATGACACCGCGCGCGATAATTTATCCTAGTTTGCGCGCTATATTTTGTTTTCTATCGCGTATTAA
ATGTATAATTGCGGGACTCTAATCATAAAAACCCATCTCATAAATAACGTCATGCATTACATGTTAATTA
TTACATGCTTAACGTAATTCAACAGAAATTATATGATAATCATCGCAAGACCGGCAACAGGATTCAATCT
TAAGAAACTTTATTGCCAAATGTTTGAACGATCTGCTTGACTCTAGATCCAGAGTCCCGCTCAAATCTCA
GTCACAGGAAGAACAGGTCTAGGAGGAACAGGAAGAGAGAAATCAAGCTGCCAGAATCCCACATCATGCC
AATTTCCATGTTTGAAACCAGCAGCTCTAAGCATTCCCCTAGGAGCATAACCAAGAGCCTCATGCATCCT
CACAGAAGGATCATTAGGAAGTCCAATCACAGCAACCACAGACTTGAAACCCTGAGCCTCCAAAGACTTC
AAAAGATGAGTGTAAAGAGTAGATCCAAGACCAGTTCTTTGATGCCTAGGAGACACGTAAACAGTAGACT
CAGCAGTCCAATCGTAAGCATTCCTAGCCTTCCAAGGACCAGCATAAGCAATACCAGCCACTTCACCATC
CACTTCAGCAACAAGCCAAGGATACCTCTCTCTAAGCCTCACAAGATCATCAGTCCACTCTTGTGGTTCT
TGAGGCTCAGTCCTGAAATTCACAGTAGAAGTCTCAATGTAATGATTCACAATAGTGCACACAGCAGGCA
TATCAGCCTCAGTAGCCCTTCTAATATCAGCAGGCCTTCTTTCAGGAGACATGCGAAACGATCCAGATCC
GGTGCAGATTATTTGGATTGAGAGTGAATATGAGACTCTAATTGGATACCGAGGGGAATTTATGGAACGT
CAGTGGAGCATTTTGACAAGAAATATTTGCTAGCTGATAGTGACCTTAGGCGACTTTTGAACGCGCAATA
ATGGTTTCTGACGTATGTGCTTAGCTCATTAAACTCCAGAAACCCGCGGCTGAGTGGCTCCTTCAACGTT
GCGGTTCTGTCAGTTCCAAACGTAAAACGGCTTGTCCCGCGTCATCGGCGGGGGTCATAACGTGACTCCC
TTAATTCTCCGCTCCGGATCCGAATTCGGCACAGAGTGTTCAACCCCAGTACATTAAAAACGTCCGCAAT
GTGTTATTAAGTTGTCTAAGCGTCAATTTGTTTACACCACAATATATCCTGCCACCAGCCAGCCAACAGC
TCCCCGACCGGCAGCTCGGCACAAAATCACCACTCGATACAGGCAGCCCATCAACCATGACTACTGTCCG
GTCCAACAGATCCGAGCAGGAACCGTAAAAAGGCCGCGTTGCTGGCGTTTTTCCATAGGCTCCGCCCCCC
TGACGAGCATCACAAAAATCGACGCTCAAGTCAGAGGTGGCGAAACCCGACAGGACTATAAAGATACCAG
GCGTTTCCCCCTGGAAGCTCCCTCGTGCGCTCTCCTGTTCCGACCCTGCCGCTTACCGGATACCTGTCCG
CCTTTCTCCCTTCGGGAAGCGTGGCGCTTTCTCATAGCTCACGCTGTAGGTATCTCAGTTCGGTGTAGGT
CGTTCGCTCCAAGCTGGGCTGTGTGCACGAACCCCCCGTTCAGCCCGACCGCTGCGCCTTATCCGGTAAC
TATCGTCTTGAGTCCAACCCGGTAAGACACGACTTATCGCCACTGGCAGCAGCCACTGGTAACAGGATTA
GCAGAGCGAGGTATGTAGGCGGTGCTACAGAGTTCTTGAAGTGGTGGCCTAACTACGGCTACACTAGAAG
AACAGTATTTGGTATCTGCGCTCTGCTGAAGCCAGTTACCTTCGGAAAAAGAGTTGGTAGCTCTTGATCC
GGCAAACAAACCACCGCTGGTAGCGGTGGTTTTTTTGTTTGCAAGCAGCAGATTACGCGCAGAAAAAAAG
GATCTCAAGAAGATCCTTTGATCTTTTCTACGGGGTCTGACGCTCAGTGGAACGAAAACTCACGTTAAGG
GATTTTGGTCATGAGATTATCAAAAAGGATCTTCACCTAGATCCTTTTAAATTAAAAATGAAGTTTTAAA
TCAATCTAAAGTATATATGAGTAAACTTGGTCTGACAGCTAAAACAATTCATCCAGTAAAATATAATATT
TTATTTTCTCCCAATCAGGCTTGATCCCCAGTAAGTCAAAAAATAGCTCGACATACTGTTCTTCCCCGAT
ATCCTCCCTGAGCGACCGGACGCAGAAGGCAATGTCATACCACTTGTCCGCCCTGCCGCTTCTCCCAAGA
TCAATAAAGCCACTTACTTTGCCATCTTTCACAAAGATGTTGCTGTCTCCCAGGTCGCCGTGGGAAAAGA
CAAGTTCCTCTTCGGGCTTTTCCGTCTTTAAAAAATCATACAGCTCGCGCGGATCTTTAAATGGAGTGTC
CTCTTCCCAGTTTTCGCAATCCACATCGGCCAGATCGTTATTCAGTAAGTAATCCAATTCGGCTAAGCGG
CTGTCTAAGCTATTCGTATAGGGACAATCCGATATGTCGATGGAGTGAAAGAGCCTGATGCACTCCGCAT
ACAGCTCGATAATCTTTTCAGGGCTTTGTTCATCTTCATACTCTTCCGAGCAAAGGACGCCATCGGCCTC
ACTCATGAGCAGATTGCTCCAGCCATCATGCCGTTCAAAGTGCAGGACCTTTGGAACAGGCAGCTTTCCT
TCCAGCCATAGCATCATGTCCTTTTCCCGTTCCACATCATAGGTGGTCCCTTTATACCGGCTGTCCGTCA
TTTTTAAATATAGGTTTTCATTTTCTCCCACCAGCTTATATACCTTAGCAGGAGACATTCCTTCCGTATC
TTTTACGCAGCGGTATTTTTCGATCAGTTTTTTCAATTCCGGTGATATTCTCATTTTAGCCATACTCTTC
CTTTTTCAATATTATTGAAGCATTTATCAGGGTTATTGTCTCATGAGCGGATACATATTTGAATGTATTT
AGAAAAATAAACAAATAGGGGTTCCGCGCACTCGGAGCCTTGATGTGGGCGCTTTTTGCAGCTGTTCGGC
TGTGCGCTGGCCAGACAGTTATGCACAGGCCAGGCGGGTTTTAAGAGTTTTAATAAGTTTTAAAGAGTTT
TAGGCGGAAAAATCGCCTTTTTTCTCTTTTATATCAGTCACTTACATGTGTGACCGGTTCCCAATGTACG
GCTTTGGGTTCCCAATGTACGGGTTCCGGTTCCCAATGTACGGCTTTGGGTTCCCAATGTACGTGCTATC
CACAGGAAAGAAGCTTTTTCGACCTTTTTCCCCTGCTAGGGCAATTTGCCCTAGCATCTGCTCCGTACAT
TAGGAACCGGCGGATGCTTCGCCCTCGATCAGGTTGCGGTAGCGCATGACTAGGATCGGGCCAGCCTGCC
CCGCCTCCTCCTTCAAATCGTACTCCGGCAGGTCATTTGACCCGATCAGCTTGCGCACGGTGAAACAGAA
CTTCTTGAACTCTCCGGCGCTGCCACTGCGTTCGTAGATCGTCTTGAACAACCATCTGGCTTCTGCCTTG
CCTGCGGCGCGGCGTGCCAGGCGGTAGAGAAAACGGCCGATGCCGGGATCGATCAAAAAGTAATCGGGGT
GAACCGTCAGCACGTCCGGGTTCTTGCCTTCTGTGATCTCGCGGTACATCCAATCAGCTAGCTCGATCTC
GATGTACTCCGGCCGCCCGGTTTCGCTCTTTACGATCTTGTAGCGGCTAATCAAGGCTTCACCCTCGGAT
ACCGTCACCAGGCGGCCGTTCTTGGCCTTCTTCGTACGCTGCATGGCAACGTGCGTGGTGTTTAACCGAA
TGCAGGTTTCTACCAGGTCGTCTTTCTGCTTTCCGCCATCGGCTCGCCGGCAGAACTTGAGTACGTCCGC
AACGTGTGGACGGAACACGCGGCCGGGCTTGTCTCCCTTCCCTTCCCGGTATCGGTTCATGGATTCGGTT
AGATGGGAAACCGCCATCAGTACCAGGTCGTAATCCCACACACTGGCCATGCCGGCCGGCCCTGCGGAAA
CCTCTACGTGCCCGTCTGGAAGCTCGTAGCGGATCACCTCGCCAGCTCGTCGGTCACGCTTCGACAGACG
GAAAACGGCCACGTCCATGATGCTGCGACTATCGCGGGTGCCCACGTCATAGAGCATCGGAACGAAAAAA
TCTGGTTGCTCGTCGCCCTTGGGCGGCTTCCTAATCGACGACGCACCGGCTGCCGGCGGTTGCCGGGATT
CTTTGCGGATTCGATCAGCGGCCGCTTGCCACGATTCACCGGGGCGTGCTTCTGCCTCGATGCGTTGCCG
CTGGGCGGCCTGCGCGGCCTTCAACTTCTCCACCAGGTCATCACCCAGCGCCGCGCCGATTTGTACCGGG
CCGGATGGTTTGCGACCGCTCACGCCGATTCCTCGGGCTTGGGGGTTCCAGTGCCATTGCAGGGCCGGCA
GACAACCCAGCCGCTTACGCCTGGCCAACCGCCCGTTCCTCCACACATGGGGCATTCCACGGCGTCGGTG
CCTGGTTGTTCTTGATTTTCCATGCCGCCTCCTTTAGCCGCTAAAATTCATCTACTCATTTATTCATTTG
CTCATTTACTCTGGTAGCTGCGCGATGTATTCAGATAGCAGCTCGGTAATGGTCTTGCCTTGGCGTACCG
CGTACATCTTCAGCTTGGTGTGATCCTCCGCCGGCAACTGAAAGTTGACCCGCTTCATGGCTGGCGTGTC
TGCCAGGCTGGCCAACGTTGCAGCCTTGCTGCTGCGTGCGCTCGGACGGCCGGCACTTAGCGTGTTTGTG
CTTTTGCTCATTTTCTCTTTACCTCATTAACTCAAATGAGTTTTGATTTAATTTCAGCGGCCAGCGCCTG
GACCTCGCGGGCAGCGTCGCCCTCGGGTTCTGATTCAAGAACGGTTGTGCCGGCGGCGGCAGTGCCTGGG
TAGCTCACGCGCTGCGTGATACGGGACTCAAGAATGGGCAGCTCGTACCCGGCCAGCGCCTCGGCAACCT
CACCGCCGATGCGCGTGCCTTTGATC
